Addgene plasmid #200360: pSAH86 - [AWCp | gfp | tbb-2 UTR]
Purpose: gfp BioPart for AWC neurons. (1) Mark neurons or (2) cell-specific expression of transgenes (N or C-terminal fusions, or untagged). Compatible with single-copy insertion (MosTI) or arrays.
Depositing lab: Christian Froekjaer-Jensen. Depositing organization: King Abdullah University of Science and Technology (KAUST).
Backbone
  Vector backbone: Twist Amp High
  Backbone manufacturer: Twist Biosciences
  Vector type: Worm Expression
Growth in bacteria
  Bacterial resistance: Ampicillin, 100 μg/mL
  Growth temperature: 37°C
  Growth strain: DH5alpha
  Copy number: High Copy
Gene/Insert
  Gene/Insert name: [AWCp | gfp | tbb-2 UTR]
  Species: C. elegans (nematode)
  Promoter: WBGene00012770, srt-47
  Cloning method: Restriction Enzyme; 5′ cloning site Unknown (unknown if destroyed)
Terms and licenses: Academic/Nonprofit Terms; Industry Terms: Not Available to Industry
Depositor comments: See www.wormbuilder.org/BioParts for more information.
How to cite: pSAH86 - [AWCp | gfp | tbb-2 UTR] was a gift from Christian Froekjaer-Jensen (Addgene plasmid # 200360 ; http://n2t.net/addgene:200360 ; RRID:Addgene_200360)
