[The description below was written by a language model from this plasmid's Addgene catalogue record and pLannotate feature annotations shown in this document.]
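Description:
pSAH86 is a C. elegans (worm) expression plasmid built on the Twist Amp High backbone, a high-copy cloning vector propagated in E. coli through a ColE1/pUC-type origin and selected with ampicillin via the β-lactamase gene and its native promoter. It belongs to a set of modular "BioPart" constructs in which a cell-specific promoter, a gfp coding sequence and a 3′ UTR are assembled as one unit, here designated [AWCp | gfp | tbb-2 UTR].

According to the record, expression is driven by the srt-47 promoter, chosen for activity in the AWC chemosensory neurons. The promoter itself is not annotated in the feature table, but presumably lies in the unannotated stretch upstream of gfp. The gfp appears as two separate Aequorea victoria GFP-derived fragments with a short gap between them, a pattern consistent with an intron-containing, worm-adapted gfp, although the record does not say this explicitly. It is followed by the terminator/3′ UTR of the tubulin beta-2 gene tbb-2, a commonly used permissive 3′ UTR in worm transgenes.

The annotation also detects a partial unc-119 coding fragment, a loxP site spanning the sequence origin, a mutant attB1 site and a small lacZα remnant. The partial unc-119 segment may relate to the stated compatibility with MosTI single-copy insertion, but the record does not explain the role of any of these elements.

The stated uses are to mark AWC neurons with GFP, or to serve as a scaffold for AWC-specific expression of other transgenes as N- or C-terminal GFP fusions or untagged. Delivery can be either single-copy MosTI integration or extrachromosomal arrays.
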