Features (pLannotate 1.2.2; 10 found; start..end, strand, type, name):
    472..768     +  CDS            cEGFP (fragment): cEGFP is a basic (constitutively fluorescent) green fluorescent protein published in 2008, derived from Aequorea victoria.
    810..1367    +  CDS            Q80R (fragment): Q80R is a fluorescent protein, derived from Aequorea victoria.
   1390..1559    +  terminator     tbb-2 terminator (fragment): tbb-2; transcription terminator for the C. elegans tubulin beta-2 gene
   2108..2696    -  rep_origin     ori: high-copy-number ColE1/pMB1/pBR322/pUC origin of replication
   2813..2837    -  protein_bind   attB1: mutant version of attB; recombination site for the Gateway® BP reaction BP Clonase™
   2937..3797    -  CDS            AmpR: β-lactamase; bla; confers resistance to ampicillin, carbenicillin, and related antibiotics
   3798..3902    -  promoter       AmpR promoter: bla
   3989..4032    -  CDS            lacZα (fragment): LacZα fragment of β-galactosidase; lacZ fragment
   4087..4539    +  CDS            unc-119 (fragment): UN119_CAEEL - Experimental evidence at protein level: Swiss-Prot protein existence level 1. Myristoyl-binding protein that acts as a cargo adapter: specifically binds the myristoyl moiety of a subset of N-terminally myristoylated proteins and is required for their localization. Plays a key role in ciliary membrane localization of proteins. Required for the establishment or function of the nervous system. From Caenorhabditis elegans.
   4656..26      +  protein_bind   loxP (across the origin): Cre-mediated recombination occurs in the 8-bp core sequence (GCATACAT). Cre recombinase
>Addgene plasmid #200360 | pSAH86 - [AWCp | gfp | tbb-2 UTR] | addgene full sequence | sequence record 397618 | Addgene NGS Result
GTATAGCATACATTATACGAAGTTATGATATCAAAAATGATTACGCCAAGCTGTAAGTTTAAACATGATC
TTACTAACTAACTATTCTCATTTAAATTTTCAGAGCTTAAAAATGGCTGAAATCACTCACAACGATGGAT
ACGCTAATGCCACTCCAAAAAATTGATGTTTCGCGATTATTTCAAGGCAACTATACAAAATGGTAATTTT
AATACCTTTCTCGATTTAATTTCGTCATAACTTTGCTTCGTCATAAAAATAAGCTTACTCATCCCCCATT
CTATACAAACTTATTTTCAATTGTTTAGCTCTTATTCAACTAAATCCTATTCCCCCTATTCTCCTTAACA
TTCCTTAAATATCAAACTCTAAAACAAATGATCTATTGACGTCTGATCTACTGGGTATAAAAACCCCTTA
ATTCCTACCTATAACCTCTCTTTATCAAAAAAGAGACCAAAAATGGGGCCCTCTAAGGGCGAAGAATTGT
TCACGGGAGTAGTCCCAATCTTAGTCGAGCTTGACGGAGGTGAGTTTTATTATCGATTTTCGGGATTTTC
TACTTGTAATTACCTTTTGTTTTTAATAAGTTGCTTTTTTCCAGATGTTAATGGCCACAAGTTTTCCGTG
TCTGGAGAAGGAGAAGGCGACGCTACCTACGGTAAGCTGACCCTGAAGTTCATTTGCACTACTGGCAAGT
TACCAGTACCATGGCCGACCCTGGTGACAACATTTTGCTACGGGGTTCAATGCTTCTCCAGATACCCAGG
TAGGTTTTCAGTTTCAATTTTTGTTGCAACTACCTCAACTCTATGTTTTCAGATCATATGAAAAGACACG
ACTTTTTTAAATCCGCCATGCCAGAGGGTTACGTTCAAGAACGTACCATTTTTTTTAAGGACGATGGTAA
CTACAAGACACGTGCGGAGGTTAAATTTGAAGGCGATACTCTCGTGAACCGTATTGAGCTCAAGGTAAAT
TTTTCAAGCTTCTAAATTCCAAAATAAACCATTTTAATTTCTTAATTCCAGGGAATCGATTTCAAGGAAG
ATGGAAACATTTTGGGCCACAAGCTTGAATATAATTATAATAGTCATAATGTCTACATTATGGCCGACAA
ACAAAAAAACGGTATTAAGGTTAACTTCAAGATTCGCCACAATATCGAAGATGGATCTGTCCAACTTGCT
GACCACTACCAACAAAATACTCCAATTGGAGATGGACCGGTTTTGCTTCCAGATAACCACTACCTTTCCA
CTCAGTCTGCCCTCTCTAAGGATCCGAATGAAAAACGTGACCATATGGTTCTTTTGGAGTTCGTTACCGC
AGCAGGAATTACTCACGGAATGGATGAACTGTACAAGCCCGGGTGATGGTCTCTGAGCTATGCAAAATCC
TTTCAAGCATTCCCTTCTTCTCTATCACTCTTCTTTCTTTTTGTCAAAAAATTCTCTCGCTAATTTATTT
GCTTTTTTAATGTTATTATTTTATGACTTTTTATAGTCACTGAAAAGTTTGCATCTGAGTGAAGTGAATG
CTATCAAAATGTGATTCTGATATCCAGGAAACGGAGAATCTGTGCGGCAATGTCTTATCATTTGAAACGC
GCCGTATCGATGCTGACATCATGCGGCTCCCGTGTTAGTCGAGAAGATGGGTACGGGCCTTTATTCATCC
AACACTCTACGGCTTCTTCAAGAGCTAGTAGGGCACCCTGTAGTTGGAAAGGGATTATTTCGTATGGCGA
GCCCATACCGTCTTTCTTGCGGAAGCTTAACACGATAGGAAGTTGGATAGTTTCGAACGATGGTTCCATA
CGGAACGCTGTCTCAAGGATGAGTCTGACGGAGTGTAACTCGAAGGCTAGGTGGAGGCTCAGTGATGATA
AGTCTGCGATGGTGGATGCATGTGTCATGGTCATAGCTGTTTCCTGTGTGAAATTGTTATCCGCTCAGAG
GGCACAATCCTATTCCGCGCTATCCGACAATCTCCAAGACATTAGGTGGAGTTCAGTTCGGCGTATGGCA
TATGTCGCTGGAAAGAACATGTGAGCAAAAGGCCAGCAAAAGGCCAGGAACCGTAAAAAGGCCGCGTTGC
TGGCGTTTTTCCATAGGCTCCGCCCCCCTGACGAGCATCACAAAAATCGACGCTCAAGTCAGAGGTGGCG
AAACCCGACAGGACTATAAAGATACCAGGCGTTTCCCCCTGGAAGCTCCCTCGTGCGCTCTCCTGTTCCG
ACCCTGCCGCTTACCGGATACCTGTCCGCCTTTCTCCCTTCGGGAAGCGTGGCGCTTTCTCATAGCTCAC
GCTGTAGGTATCTCAGTTCGGTGTAGGTCGTTCGCTCCAAGCTGGGCTGTGTGCACGAACCCCCCGTTCA
GCCCGACCGCTGCGCCTTATCCGGTAACTATCGTCTTGAGTCCAACCCGGTAAGACACGACTTATCGCCA
CTGGCAGCAGCCACTGGTAACAGGATTAGCAGAGCGAGGTATGTAGGCGGTGCTACAGAGTTCTTGAAGT
GGTGGCCTAACTACGGCTACACTAGAAGAACAGTATTTGGTATCTGCGCTCTGCTGAAGCCAGTTACCTT
CGGAAAAAGAGTTGGTAGCTCTTGATCCGGCAAACAAACCACCGCTGGTAGCGGTGGTTTTTTTGTTTGC
AAGCAGCAGATTACGCGCAGAAAAAAAGGATCTCAAGAAGATCCTTTGATCTTTTCTACGGGGTCTGACG
CTCTATTCAACAAAGCCGCCGTCCCGTCAAGTCAGCGTAAATGGGTAGGGGGCTTCAAATCGTCCTCGTG
ATACCAATTCGGAGCCTGCTTTTTTGTACAAACTTGTTGATAATGGCAATTCAAGGATCTTCACCTAGAT
CCTTTTAAATTAAAAATGAAGTTTTAAATCAATCTAAAGTATATATGAGTAAACTTGGTCTGACAGTTAC
CAATGCTTAATCAGTGAGGCACCTATCTCAGCGATCTGTCTATTTCGTTCATCCATAGTTGCCTGACTCC
CCGTCGTGTAGATAACTACGATACGGGAGGGCTTACCATCTGGCCCCAGTGCTGCAATGATACCGCGAGA
GCCACGCTCACCGGCTCCAGATTTATCAGCAATAAACCAGCCAGCCGGAAGGGCCGAGCGCAGAAGTGGT
CCTGCAACTTTATCCGCCTCCATCCAGTCTATTAATTGTTGCCGGGAAGCTAGAGTAAGTAGTTCGCCAG
TTAATAGTTTGCGCAACGTTGTTGCCATTGCTACAGGCATCGTGGTGTCACGCTCGTCGTTTGGTATGGC
TTCATTCAGCTCCGGTTCCCAACGATCAAGGCGAGTTACATGATCCCCCATGTTGTGCAAAAAAGCGGTT
AGCTCCTTCGGTCCTCCGATCGTTGTCAGAAGTAAGTTGGCCGCAGTGTTATCACTCATGGTTATGGCAG
CACTGCATAATTCTCTTACTGTCATGCCATCCGTAAGATGCTTTTCTGTGACTGGTGAGTACTCAACCAA
GTCATTCTGAGAATAGTGTATGCGGCGACCGAGTTGCTCTTGCCCGGCGTCAATACGGGATAATACCGCG
CCACATAGCAGAACTTTAAAAGTGCTCATCATTGGAAAACGTTCTTCGGGGCGAAAACTCTCAAGGATCT
TACCGCTGTTGAGATCCAGTTCGATGTAACCCACTCGTGCACCCAACTGATCTTCAGCATCTTTTACTTT
CACCAGCGTTTCTGGGTGAGCAAAAACAGGAAGGCAAAATGCCGCAAAAAAGGGAATAAGGGCGACACGG
AAATGTTGAATACTCATACTCTTCCTTTTTCAATATTATTGAAGCATTTATCAGGGTTATTGTCTCATGA
GCGGATACATATTTGAATGTATTTAGAAAAATAAACAAATAGGGGTTCCGCGCACATTTCCCCGAAAAGT
GCCAGATACCTGAAACAAAACCCATCGTACGGCCAAGGAAGTCTCCAATAACTGTGATCCACCACAAGCG
CCAGGGTTTTCCCAGTCACGACGTTGTAAAACGACGGCCAGTCATGCATAATCCGCACGCATCTGGAATA
AGGAAGTGCCATTCCGCCTGACCTAAGTGCTTTTCGAGATCGCCAAACCGGAGAACGATCAGGAGAATGA
TGAGTCGCCACAGGAGTCGGCAAGATACGTGCGTTATAGATTTGCTCCAAACTTTTTGAAACTCAAAACG
GTCGGAGCAACTGTGGAATTCAAAGTAGGAGACATCCCAATCCATCATTTCCGAATGATCGAACGTCACT
TCTTCAAAGATCGCCTTCTGAAGTGTTTTGACTTTGAATTCGGATTCTGTATTCCGAATTCACGAAACAA
CTGTGAACATATCTATGAGTTCCCTCAACTCTCTCAACAACTCAGTGAGTCATTATTCTAAAAAGTACAA
TTCAAAAGACTAATCTCTTTTTCAGTGGACGACATGATCAACAATCCAAACGAGACTCGTTCTGACAGCT
TCTATTTCGTCGATAACAAACTCGTCATGCACAACAAAGCCGACTACTCATATGATGCATAAATCTTCAT
TGTTGAGTTTATCTTGTTGATTTTTGAATAAATTATCAACTCTTTACTTTTTAATGGGTTATGAAATAAA
TAAACATTGAAAACTGATAAACAACGTTCATCTCTATAACTTC
